Addgene plasmid #100356: pCMV_mEm_4GS_LF82_606
Purpose: Mammalian expression of E. coli LF82_606 CDS fused to mEmerald
Depositing lab: Alan Huett. Depositing organization: University of Nottingham. Publication: A multi-phenotypic imaging screen to identify bacterial effectors by exogenous expression in a HeLa cell line. Collins A, Huett A. Sci Data. 2018 May 15;5:180081. doi: 10.1038/sdata.2018.81. PubMed 29762554.
Backbone
  Vector backbone: pCMV
  Backbone size w/o insert (bp): 4502
  Vector type: Mammalian Expression
Growth in bacteria
  Bacterial resistance: Ampicillin, 100 μg/mL
  Growth temperature: 37°C
  Growth strain: XL1 Blue
  Copy number: High Copy
Gene/Insert
  Gene/Insert name: LF82_606
  Insert size (bp): 987
  Promoter: CMV
  Tag / fusion protein: mEmerald (N terminal on backbone)
  Cloning method: Ligation Independent Cloning
  Sequencing primers: 5′ ACTTCTGCTCTAAAAGCTGCGG; 3′ CACTGCATTCTAGTTGTGGTTTGTC
Terms and licenses: Academic/Nonprofit Terms; Industry Terms: Not Available to Industry
How to cite: pCMV_mEm_4GS_LF82_606 was a gift from Alan Huett (Addgene plasmid # 100356 ; http://n2t.net/addgene:100356 ; RRID:Addgene_100356)
