[The description below was written by a language model from this plasmid's Addgene catalogue record and pLannotate feature annotations shown in this document.]
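Description:
pCMV_mEm_4GS_LF82_606 is a mammalian expression plasmid built on a pCMV backbone that drives production of a bacterial protein, the product of the LF82_606 coding sequence from E. coli strain LF82, as a fusion to the green fluorescent protein mEmerald. It is propagated in E. coli through a high-copy ColE1/pUC-type origin and selected with ampicillin via the β-lactamase gene and its own promoter. The annotated sequence of 5,489 nt matches the sum of the stated backbone and the 987 bp insert. It also carries remnants typical of pUC/pBR322-derived cloning vectors (lac promoter and operator, CAP site, and fragments of lacZα, lacI, rop and bom), which have no evident role in the expression cassette. No mammalian selection marker is annotated, so the design is consistent with transient transfection.

The expression cassette consists of the human cytomegalovirus immediate-early enhancer and promoter, followed by a modified SV40 intron that provides splice sites to improve mRNA processing, then the mEmerald open reading frame. The LF82_606 sequence itself is not annotated in the feature table, but the unannotated interval between mEmerald and the SV40 polyadenylation signal is where it would lie. This fits the catalogue entry, which places mEmerald at the N terminus on the backbone. The "4GS" in the name suggests a glycine-serine linker between the two, though the record does not define it. The insert was introduced by ligation-independent cloning. The construct belongs to a collection used to express candidate bacterial effectors in HeLa cells for an imaging-based, multi-phenotype screen, where the fluorescent tag allows localisation and cellular effects to be observed.
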