Features (pLannotate 1.2.2; 16 found; start..end, strand, type, name):
      8..28      -  misc_feature   MCS (fragment): pUC18/19 multiple cloning site
     27..330     +  enhancer       CMV enhancer: human cytomegalovirus immediate early enhancer
    331..534     +  promoter       CMV promoter: human cytomegalovirus (CMV) immediate early promoter
    672..768     +  intron         SV40 intron: modified SV40 intron with splice donor and acceptor sites
    829..1545    +  CDS            mEmerald: mEmerald is a basic (constitutively fluorescent) green fluorescent protein published in 1998, derived from Aequorea victoria. It is reported to be a very rapidly-maturing monomer with moderate acid sensitivity.
   2628..2762    -  polyA_signal   SV40 poly(A) signal: SV40 polyadenylation signal
   2897..2913    -  protein_bind   lac operator: The lac repressor binds to the lac operator to inhibit transcription in E. coli. This inhibition can be relieved by adding lactose or isopropyl-β-D-thiogalactopyranoside (IPTG). lac repressor encoded by lacI
   2921..2951    -  promoter       lac promoter: promoter for the E. coli lac operon
   2966..2987    -  protein_bind   CAP binding site: CAP binding activates transcription in the presence of cAMP. E. coli catabolite activator protein
   3000..3092    -  CDS            lacI (fragment): lac repressor; lacI; The lac repressor binds to the lac operator to inhibit transcription in E. coli. This inhibition can be relieved by adding lactose or isopropyl-β-D-thiogalactopyranoside (IPTG).
   3275..3863    -  rep_origin     ori: high-copy-number ColE1/pMB1/pBR322/pUC origin of replication
   4034..4894    -  CDS            AmpR: β-lactamase; bla; confers resistance to ampicillin, carbenicillin, and related antibiotics
   4895..4999    -  promoter       AmpR promoter: bla
   5094..5129    +  CDS            rop (fragment): Rop protein, which maintains plasmids at low copy number; rop
   5231..5330    +  misc_feature   bom (fragment): basis of mobility region from pBR322
   5336..2       -  CDS            lacZα (fragment) (across the origin): LacZα fragment of β-galactosidase; lacZ fragment
>Addgene plasmid #100356 | pCMV_mEm_4GS_LF82_606 | addgene full sequence | sequence record 209591 | Addgene NGS Result
GAGTTCGAGCTTGCATGCCTGCAGGTCGTTACATAACTTACGGTAAATGGCCCGCCTGGCTGACCGCCCA
ACGACCCCCGCCCATTGACGTCAATAATGACGTATGTTCCCATAGTAACGCCAATAGGGACTTTCCATTG
ACGTCAATGGGTGGAGTATTTACGGTAAACTGCCCACTTGGCAGTACATCAAGTGTATCATATGCCAAGT
ACGCCCCCTATTGACGTCAATGACGGTAAATGGCCCGCCTGGCATTATGCCCAGTACATGACCTTATGGG
ACTTTCCTACTTGGCAGTACATCTACGTATTAGTCATCGCTATTACCATGGTGATGCGGTTTTGGCAGTA
CATCAATGGGCGTGGATAGCGGTTTGACTCACGGGGATTTCCAAGTCTCCACCCCATTGACGTCAATGGG
AGTTTGTTTTGGCACCAAAATCAACGGGACTTTCCAAAATGTCGTAACAACTCCGCCCCATTGACGCAAA
TGGGCGGTAGGCGTGTACGGTGGGAGGTCTATATAAGCAGAGCTCGTTTAGTGAACCGTCAGATCGCCTG
GAGACGCCATCCACGCTGTTTTGACCTCCATAGAAGACACCGGGACCGATCCAGCCTCCGGACTCTAGAG
GATCCGGTACTAGAGGAACTGAAAAACCAGAAAGTTAACTGGTAAGTTTAGTCTTTTTGTCTTTTATTTC
AGGTCCCGGATCCGGTGGTGGTGCAAATCAAAGAACTGCTCCTCAGTGGATGTTGCCTTTACTTCTAGGC
CTGTACGGAAGTGTTACTTCTGCTCTAAAAGCTGCGGAATTGTACCCGCGGGCCCACCATGGTGAGCAAG
GGCGAGGAGCTGTTCACCGGGGTGGTGCCCATCCTGGTCGAGCTGGACGGCGACGTAAACGGCCACAAGT
TCAGCGTGTCCGGCGAGGGCGAGGGCGATGCCACCTACGGCAAGCTGACCCTGAAGTTCATCTGCACCAC
CGGCAAGCTGCCCGTGCCCTGGCCCACCCTCGTGACCACCTTGACCTACGGCGTGCAGTGCTTCGCCCGC
TACCCCGACCACATGAAGCAGCACGACTTCTTCAAGTCCGCCATGCCCGAAGGCTACGTCCAGGAGCGCA
CCATCTTCTTCAAGGACGACGGCAACTACAAGACCCGCGCCGAGGTGAAGTTCGAGGGCGACACCCTGGT
GAACCGCATCGAGCTGAAGGGCATCGACTTCAAGGAGGACGGCAACATCCTGGGGCACAAGCTGGAGTAC
AACTACAACAGCCACAAGGTCTATATCACCGCCGACAAGCAGAAGAACGGCATCAAGGTGAACTTCAAGA
CCCGCCACAACATCGAGGACGGCAGCGTGCAGCTCGCCGACCACTACCAGCAGAACACCCCCATCGGCGA
CGGCCCCGTGCTGCTGCCCGACAACCACTACCTGAGCACCCAGTCCAAGCTGAGCAAAGACCCCAACGAG
AAGCGCGATCACATGGTCCTGCTGGAGTTCGTGACCGCCGCCGGGATCACTCTCGGCATGGACGAGCTGT
ACAAGCGAATTGGTGGAGGGGGCGGTTCCGGTGGCGGAGGTTCCCGAATTCGTCGACGGAGATCTGATAT
GATTACGCTAATTGGTCATCCTGAAAGCAAGCGCACATTTTATTTTTGCCAGGCAGCGTCACGCTTACAG
GAACATATCAACGTGGTGAACTATGATCAAGCGCTTACCCTGCCGCTAAATAAAAGCATGGTAAAAATCG
ATCCCCCCTTACATCAGGAAACAGATATTCGCTTAATTAATACGGTTAGCCAAAACTATATTACTTTTTT
ACAAAAAATGGCTAACCGAAGGGAAATCCGTTTTATTAACTCACCAGAAAGTATTATTCATCTTCTGGAT
AAACGCCACTGTAAACAGCGATTAATAGAACACGCGATCCCGACACCGCCGATATTAGCGGATGATATCC
GTAGCTACGATCAACTGATCGCCTGTATGCGCAGCGAAAAGGTTTATCGCGTGTTTATTAAGCCGAATTT
CGGATCAGGGGCCGCCGGGGTGCTGGCTTTGAGTCTACATCCCGGCGATAACCGTCAGGTGCTTTATTGC
GCCATCCAGGTTGCAGGTAACAGGCTGGTGAACAGTAAACACATTATCCGCTATGAAAACAGCGATGATA
TTACGTTGATTGTGAATACTATTTTACAACAAGAAAATATTATCGAACGCTGGCTGGCAAAAGCCAGAGT
GGGCAATAAAAGCTACGATTTACGCATCGTGTATGTTAATGGCGAAATCGTCTGGCGGGTTGTCAGAACA
TCATCACAGCCGATCACCAATTTGCATCTGCAAAATGAAGCTATCCGTTTTGCCGATCTTAATTTACCCG
CCGAAAAAGTGGCTGAAATTGACACGCTTTGTCTCAACGCCATGAAACTCTATCCGGACGTACACATTGC
CGGGCTTGACGTATTACTCACGCAAAATTTAACACCCTATATTATCGAAATTAACGGCCAGGGCGATCTT
ATTTATCAGGACACCTGCGAACAAAACATAATTTATCAACGCCAGATTCAGGTAATGAGAGAACACCATG
TATGAATCGGTACCCTCGAGAAGCTTGCGGCCGCGGGGATCCAGACATGATAAGATACATTGATGAGTTT
GGACAAACCACAACTAGAATGCAGTGAAAAAAATGCTTTATTTGTGAAATTTGTGATGCTATTGCTTTAT
TTGTAACCATTATAAGCTGCAATAAACAAGTTAACAACAACAATTGCATTCATTTTATGTTTCAGGTTCA
GGGGGAGGTGTGGGAGGTTTTTTCGGATCCTCTAGAGTCGATCTGCAGGCATGCTAGCTTGGCGTAATCA
TGGTCATAGCTGTTTCCTGTGTGAAATTGTTATCCGCTCACAATTCCACACAACATACGAGCCGGAAGCA
TAAAGTGTAAAGCCTGGGGTGCCTAATGAGTGAGCTAACTCACATTAATTGCGTTGCGCTCACTGCCCGC
TTTCCAGTCGGGAAACCTGTCGTGCCAGCTGCATTAATGAATCGGCCAACGCGCGGGGAGAGGCGGTTTG
CGTATTGGGCGCTCTTCCGCTTCCTCGCTCACTGACTCGCTGCGCTCGGTCGTTCGGCTGCGGCGAGCGG
TATCAGCTCACTCAAAGGCGGTAATACGGTTATCCACAGAATCAGGGGATAACGCAGGAAAGAACATGTG
AGCAAAAGGCCAGCAAAAGGCCAGGAACCGTAAAAAGGCCGCGTTGCTGGCGTTTTTCCATAGGCTCCGC
CCCCCTGACGAGCATCACAAAAATCGACGCTCAAGTCAGAGGTGGCGAAACCCGACAGGACTATAAAGAT
ACCAGGCGTTTCCCCCTGGAAGCTCCCTCGTGCGCTCTCCTGTTCCGACCCTGCCGCTTACCGGATACCT
GTCCGCCTTTCTCCCTTCGGGAAGCGTGGCGCTTTCTCATAGCTCACGCTGTAGGTATCTCAGTTCGGTG
TAGGTCGTTCGCTCCAAGCTGGGCTGTGTGCACGAACCCCCCGTTCAGCCCGACCGCTGCGCCTTATCCG
GTAACTATCGTCTTGAGTCCAACCCGGTAAGACACGACTTATCGCCACTGGCAGCAGCCACTGGTAACAG
GATTAGCAGAGCGAGGTATGTAGGCGGTGCTACAGAGTTCTTGAAGTGGTGGCCTAACTACGGCTACACT
AGAAGAACAGTATTTGGTATCTGCGCTCTGCTGAAGCCAGTTACCTTCGGAAAAAGAGTTGGTAGCTCTT
GATCCGGCAAACAAACCACCGCTGGTAGCGGTGGTTTTTTTGTTTGCAAGCAGCAGATTACGCGCAGAAA
AAAAGGATCTCAAGAAGATCCTTTGATCTTTTCTACGGGGTCTGACGCTCAGTGGAACGAAAACTCACGT
TAAGGGATTTTGGTCATGAGATTATCAAAAAGGATCTTCACCTAGATCCTTTTAAATTAAAAATGAAGTT
TTAAATCAATCTAAAGTATATATGAGTAAACTTGGTCTGACAGTTACCAATGCTTAATCAGTGAGGCACC
TATCTCAGCGATCTGTCTATTTCGTTCATCCATAGTTGCCTGACTCCCCGTCGTGTAGATAACTACGATA
CGGGAGGGCTTACCATCTGGCCCCAGTGCTGCAATGATACCGCGAGACCCACGCTCACCGGCTCCAGATT
TATCAGCAATAAACCAGCCAGCCGGAAGGGCCGAGCGCAGAAGTGGTCCTGCAACTTTATCCGCCTCCAT
CCAGTCTATTAATTGTTGCCGGGAAGCTAGAGTAAGTAGTTCGCCAGTTAATAGTTTGCGCAACGTTGTT
GCCATTGCTACAGGCATCGTGGTGTCACGCTCGTCGTTTGGTATGGCTTCATTCAGCTCCGGTTCCCAAC
GATCAAGGCGAGTTACATGATCCCCCATGTTGTGCAAAAAAGCGGTTAGCTCCTTCGGTCCTCCGATCGT
TGTCAGAAGTAAGTTGGCCGCAGTGTTATCACTCATGGTTATGGCAGCACTGCATAATTCTCTTACTGTC
ATGCCATCCGTAAGATGCTTTTCTGTGACTGGTGAGTACTCAACCAAGTCATTCTGAGAATAGTGTATGC
GGCGACCGAGTTGCTCTTGCCCGGCGTCAATACGGGATAATACCGCGCCACATAGCAGAACTTTAAAAGT
GCTCATCATTGGAAAACGTTCTTCGGGGCGAAAACTCTCAAGGATCTTACCGCTGTTGAGATCCAGTTCG
ATGTAACCCACTCGTGCACCCAACTGATCTTCAGCATCTTTTACTTTCACCAGCGTTTCTGGGTGAGCAA
AAACAGGAAGGCAAAATGCCGCAAAAAAGGGAATAAGGGCGACACGGAAATGTTGAATACTCATACTCTT
CCTTTTTCAATATTATTGAAGCATTTATCAGGGTTATTGTCTCATGAGCGGATACATATTTGAATGTATT
TAGAAAAATAAACAAATAGGGGTTCCGCGCACATTTCCCCGAAAAGTGCCACCTGACGTCTAAGAAACCA
TTATTATCATGACATTAACCTATAAAAATAGGCGTATCACGAGGCCCTTTCGTCTCGCGCGTTTCGGTGA
TGACGGTGAAAACCTCTGACACATGCAGCTCCCGGAGACGGTCACAGCTTGTCTGTAAGCGGATGCCGGG
AGCAGACAAGCCCGTCAGGGCGCGTCAGCGGGTGTTGGCGGGTGTCGGGGCTGGCTTAACTATGCGGCAT
CAGAGCAGATTGTACTGAGAGTGCACCATATGCGGTGTGAAATACCGCACAGATGCGTAAGGAGAAAATA
CCGCATCAGGCGCCATTCGCCATTCAGGCTGCGCAACTGTTGGGAAGGGCGATCGGTGCGGGCCTCTTCG
CTATTACGCCAGCTGGCGAAAGGGGGATGTGCTGCAAGGCGATTAAGTTGGGTAACGCCAGGGTTTTCCC
AGTCACGACGTTGTAAAACGACGGCCAGT
