>Addgene plasmid #100356 | pCMV_mEm_4GS_LF82_606 | depositor partial sequence | sequence record 183682 | Sequence across LF82 gene insert region
TCGACGGAGATCTGATATGATTACCCTAATTGGTCATCCTGAAAGCAAGCGCACATTTTATTTTTGCCAG
GCAGCGTCACGCTTACAGGAACATATCAACGTGGTGAACTATGATCAAGCGCTTACCCTGCCGCTAAATA
AAAGCATGGTAAAAATCGATCCCCCCTTACATCAGGAAACAGATATTCGCTTAATTAATACGGTTAGCCA
AAACTATATTACTTTTTTACAAAAAATGGCTAACCGAAGGGAAATCCGTTTTATTAACTCACCAGAAAGT
ATTATTCATCTTCTGGATAAACGCCACTGTAAACAGCGATTAATAGAACACGCGATCCCGACACCGCCGA
TATTAGCGGATGATATCCGTAGCTACGATCAACTGATCGCCTGTATGCGCAGCGAAAAGGTTTATCGCGT
GTTTATTAAGCCGAATTTCGGATCAGGGGCCGCCGGGGTGCTGGCTTTGAGTCTACATCCCGGCGATAAC
CGTCAGGTGCTTTATTGCGCCATCCAGGTTGCAGGTAACAG
